>Addgene plasmid #202351 | WTTEM1_pSTC0-zeo | addgene full sequence | sequence record 405961 | Addgene NGS Result
GTATCTCAGTTCGGTGTAGGTCGTTCGCTCCAAGCTGGGCTGTGTGCACGAACCCCCCGTTCAGCCCGAC
CGCTGCGCCTTATCCGGTAACTATCGTCTTGAGTCCAACCCGGTAAGACACGACTTATCGCCACTGGCAG
CAGCCACTGGTAACAGGATTAGCAGAGCGAGGTATGTAGGCGGTGCTACAGAGTTCTTGAAGTGGTGGCC
TAACTACGGCTACACTAGAAGAACAGTATTTGGTATCTGCGCTCTGCTGAAGCCAGTTACCTTCGGAAAA
AGAGTTGGTAGCTCTTGATCCGGCAAACAAACCACCGCTGGTAGCGGTGGTTTTTTTGTTTGCAAGCAGC
AGATTACGCGCAGAAAAAAAGGATCTCAAGAAGATCCTTTGATCTTTTCTACGGGGTCTGACGCTCAGTG
GAACGAAAACTCACGTTAAGGGATTTTGGTCATGAGATTATCAAAAAGGATCTTCACCTAGATCCTTTTA
AATTAAAAATGAAGTTTTAAATCAATCTAAAGTATATATGAGTAAACTTGGTCTGACAGCTCGAGTCCCG
TCAAGTCAGCGTAATGCTCTGCCAGTGTTACAACCAATTAACCAATTCTGATCAGTCCTGCTCCTCGGCC
ACGAAGTGCACGCAGTTGCCGGCCGGGTCGCGCAGGGCGAACTCCCGCCCCCACGGCTGCTCGCCGATCT
CGGTCATGGCCGGCCCGGAGGCGTCCCGGAAGTTCGTGGACACGACCTCCGACCACTCGGCGTACAGCTC
GTCCAGGCCGCGCACCCACACCCAGGCCAGGGTGTTGTCCGGCACCACCTGGTCCTGGACCGCGCTGATG
AACAGGGTCACGTCGTCCCGGACCACACCGGCGAAGTCGTCCTCCACGAAGTCCCGGGAGAACCCGAGCC
GGTCGGTCCAGAACTCGACCGCTCCGGCGACGTCGCGCGCGGTGAGCACCGGAACGGCACTGGTCAACTT
GGCCATAACACCCCTTGTATTACTGTTTATGTAAGCAGACAGTTTTATTGTTCATGATGATATATTTTTA
TCTTGTGCAATGTAACATCAGAGATTTTGAGACACAACGTGGCTTTGTTGAATAAATCGAACTTTTGCTG
AGTTGAAGGATCAGCTCGAGTTACCAATGCTTAATCAGTGAGGCACCTATCTCAGCGATCTGTCTATTTC
GTTCATCCATAGTTGCCTGACTCCCCGTCGTGTAGATAACTACGATACGGGAGGGCTTACCATCTGGCCC
CAGTGCTGCAATGATACCGCGAGACCCACGCTCACCGGCTCCAGATTTATCAGCAATAAACCAGCCAGCC
GGAAGGGCCGAGCGCAGAAGTGGTCCTGCAACTTTATCCGCCTCCATCCAGTCTATTAATTGTTGCCGGG
AAGCTAGAGTAAGTAGTTCGCCAGTTAATAGTTTGCGCAACGTTGTTGCCATTGCTGCAGGCATCGTGGT
GTCACGCTCGTCGTTTGGTATGGCTTCATTCAGCTCCGGTTCCCAACGATCAAGGCGAGTTACATGATCC
CCCATGTTGTGCAAAAAAGCGGTTAGCTCCTTCGGTCCTCCGATCGTTGTCAGAAGTAAGTTGGCAGCAG
TGTTATCACTCATGGTTATGGCAGCACTGCATAATTCTCTTACTGTCATGCCATCCGTAAGATGCTTTTC
TGTGACTGGTGAGTACTCAACCAAGTCATTCTGAGAATAGTGTATGCGGCGACCGAGTTGCTCTTGCCCG
GCGTCAACACGGGATAATACCGCACCACATAGCAGAACTTTAAAAGTGCTCATCATTGGAAAACGTTCTT
CGGGGCGAAAACTCTCAAGGATCTTACCGCTGTTGAGATCCAGTTCGATGTAACCCACTCGTGCACCCAA
CTGATCTTCAGCATCTTTTACTTTCACCAGCGTTTCTGGGTGAGCAAAAACAGGAAGGCAAAATGCCGCA
AAAAAGGGAATAAGGGCGACACGAAAATGTTGAATACTCATACTCTTCCTTTTTCAATATTATTGAAGCA
TTTATCAGGGTTATTGTCTCATGAGCGGATACATATTTGAATGTATTTAGAAAAATAAACAAATAGGGGT
TCCGCGCACATTTCCCCGAAAAGTGCCACCTGACGTCTAAGAAACCATTATTATCATGACATTAACCTAT
AAAAATAGGCGTATCACGAGGCAGAATTTCAGATAAAAAAAATCCTTAGCTTTCGCTAAGGATGATTTCT
GGAATTCGCGGCCGCTGCTAGCCGTAAAGGAGAAGAACTTTTCACTGGAGTTGTCCCAATTCTTGTTGAA
TTAGATGGTGATGTTAATGGGCACAAATTTTCTGTCAGTGGAGAGGGTGAAGGTGATGCAACATACGGAA
AACTTACCCTTAAATTTATTTGCACTACTGGAAAACTACCTGTTCCATGGCCAACACTTGTCACTACTTT
CGGTTATGGTGTTCAATGCTTTGCGAGATACCCAGATCATATGAAACAGCATGACTTTTTCAAGAGTGCC
ATGCCCGAAGGTTATGTACAGGAAAGAACTATATTTTTCAAAGATGACGGGAACTACAAGACACGTGCTG
AAGTCAAGTTTGAAGGTGATACCCTTGTTAATAGAATCGAGTTAAAAGGTATTGATTTTAAAGAAGATGG
AAACATTCTTGGACACAAATTGGAATACAACTATAACTCACACAATGTATACATCATGGCAGACAAACAA
AAGAATGGAATCAAAGTTAACTTCAAAATTAGACACAACATTGAAGATGGAAGCGTTCAACTAGCAGACC
ATTATCAACAAAATACTCCAATTGGCGATGGCCCTGTCCTTTTACCAGACAACCATTACCTGTCCACACA
ATCTGCCCTTTCGAAAGATCCCAACGAAAAGAGAGACCACATGGTCCTTCTTGAGTTTGTAACAGCTGCT
GGGATTACACATGGCATGGATGAACTATACAAATAATAATACTAGAGCCAGGCATCAAATAAAACGAAAG
GCTCAGTCGAAAGACTGGGCCTTTCGTTTTATCTGTTGTTTGTCGGTGAACGCTCTCTACTAGAGTCACA
CTGGCTCACCTTCGGGTGGGCCTTTCTGCGTTTATATACTAGTAGCGGCCGCTGCAGTCCGGCAAAAAAG
GGCAAGGTGTCACCACCCTGCCCTTTTTCTTTAAAACCGAAAAGATTACTTCGCGTTATGCAGGCTTCCT
CGCTCACTGACTCGCTGCGCTCGGTCGTTCGGCTGCGGCGAGCGGTATCAGCTCACTCAAAGGCGGTAAT
ACGGTTATCCACAGAATCAGGGGATAACGCAGGAAAGAACATGTGAGCAAAAGGCCAGCAAAAGGCCAGG
AACCGTAAAAAGGCCGCGTTGCTGGCGTTTTTCCACAGGCTCCGCCCCCCTGACGAGCATCACAAAAATC
GACGCTCAAGTCAGAGGTGGCGAAACCCGACAGGACTATAAAGATACCAGGCGTTTCCCCCTGGAAGCTC
CCTCGTGCGCTCTCCTGTTCCGACCCTGCCGCTTACCGGATACCTGTCCGCCTTTCTCCCTTCGGGAAGC
GTGGCGCTTTCTCATAGCTCACGCTGTAG
Features (pLannotate 1.2.2; 10 found; start..end, strand, type, name):
    612..986     -  CDS            BleoR: antibiotic-binding protein; Sh ble from Streptoalloteichus hindustanus; confers resistance to bleomycin, phleomycin, and Zeocin™
   1144..2001    -  CDS            bla: BLAT_ECOLX - Experimental evidence at protein level: Swiss-Prot protein existence level 1. TEM-type are the most prevalent beta-lactamases in enterobacteria; they hydrolyze the beta-lactam bond in susceptible beta-lactam antibiotics, thus conferring resistance to penicillins and cephalosporins. TEM-3 and TEM-4 are capable of hydrolyzing cefotaxime and ceftazidime. TEM-5 is capable of hydrolyzing ceftazidime. TEM-6 is capable of hydrolyzing ceftazidime and aztreonam. TEM-8/CAZ-2, TEM- 16/CAZ-7 and TEM-24/CAZ-6 are markedly active against ceftazidime. IRT- 4 shows resistance to beta-lactamase in
   2002..2106    -  promoter       AmpR promoter: bla
   2196..2239    -  terminator     bacterial terminator: putative bacterial transcription terminator
   2263..2973    +  CDS            hfriFP: hfriFP is a fluorescent protein published in 2013, derived from Herbaspirillum frisingense.
   2996..3067    +  terminator     rrnB T1 terminator: transcription terminator T1 from the E. coli rrnB gene
   3083..3110    +  terminator     T7Te terminator: phage T7 early transcription terminator
   3117..3137    +  misc_feature   BioBrick suffix: universal suffix for all parts
   3138..3195    +  terminator     his operon terminator: This putative transcriptin terminator from the E. coli his operon has a 2-bp deletion introduced during synthesis. Its efficiency has not been determined.
   3390..379     -  rep_origin     ori (across the origin): high-copy-number ColE1/pMB1/pBR322/pUC origin of replication
