[The description below was written by a language model from this plasmid's Addgene catalogue record and pLannotate feature annotations shown in this document.]
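Description:
WTTEM1_pSTC0-zeo is a small bacterial plasmid (about 3.6 kb in the sequenced record) that carries wild-type TEM-1 beta-lactamase as a reference control. Its backbone, pSTC0-zeo, is a modified form of pSTC0 in which the original kanamycin resistance cassette has been replaced with a Zeocin resistance cassette. The plasmid replicates in E. coli from a ColE1/pMB1/pUC-type origin. That origin class is usually high copy, although the catalogue lists copy number as unknown. Selection relies on the Sh ble gene (BleoR), whose product binds bleomycin-family antibiotics. Using a non-beta-lactam marker keeps plasmid maintenance independent of the activity of the beta-lactamase insert.

The payload is an 861 bp TEM-1 open reading frame, listed as synthetic, placed directly downstream of the native bla (AmpR) promoter. Here the beta-lactamase is the gene under study rather than the selection marker, and it is expected to confer resistance to penicillin-type antibiotics on the host. On the opposite strand, the annotation detects a coding sequence matching hfriFP, a fluorescent protein derived from Herbaspirillum frisingense. It is followed by rrnB T1, T7Te and his operon terminators and a BioBrick suffix, and a putative bacterial terminator separates it from the bla promoter. No promoter for this reading frame is annotated, and the catalogue entry does not state its role.

According to the record, the plasmid serves as the wild-type control in work on evolution-informed protein design aimed at enhancing several functional properties at once. It presumably provides the baseline against which designed TEM-1 variants in the same vector are compared.
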