Addgene plasmid #202351: WTTEM1_pSTC0-zeo
Purpose: Control WT TEM-1 (wild type TEM-1 beta lactamase) in modified pSTC0 vector in which kan resistance cassette is replaced with zeo resistance cassette
Depositing lab: Nicholas Gauthier. Depositing organization: Dana-Farber Cancer Institute. Publication: Simultaneous enhancement of multiple functional properties using evolution-informed protein design. Fram B, Su Y, Truebridge I, Riesselman AJ, Ingraham JB, Passera A, Napier E, Thadani NN, Lim S, Roberts K, Kaur G, Stiffler MA, Marks DS, Bahl CD, Khan AR, Sander C, Gauthier NP. Nat Commun. 2024 Jun 20;15(1):5141. doi: 10.1038/s41467-024-49119-x. PubMed 38902262.
Backbone
  Vector backbone: pSTC0-zeo
Growth in bacteria
  Bacterial resistance: Bleocin (Zeocin), 50 μg/mL
  Growth temperature: 37°C
  Growth strain: DH5alpha
  Copy number: Unknown
Gene/Insert
  Gene/Insert name: TEM-1
  Species: Synthetic
  Insert size (bp): 861
Terms and licenses: Academic/Nonprofit Terms; Industry Terms: Not Available to Industry
Depositor comments: Please visit https://doi.org/10.1101/2023.05.09.539914 for bioRxiv preprint.
How to cite: WTTEM1_pSTC0-zeo was a gift from Nicholas Gauthier (Addgene plasmid # 202351 ; http://n2t.net/addgene:202351 ; RRID:Addgene_202351)
